>Addgene plasmid #178533 | pCMMP-MCS-IRES-eGFP-P2A-iCas9 | addgene full sequence | sequence record 351918 | Addgene NGS Result
AAGCTTGCATGCCTGCAGGTCGACTAGTTAGCTAACTAGCTCTGTATCTGGCGGACCCGTGGTGGAACTG
ACGAGTTCGGAACACCCGGCCGCAACCCTGGGAGACGTCCCAGGGACTTCGGGGGCCGTTTTTGTGGCCC
GACCTGAGTCCTAAAATCCCGATCGTTTAGGACTCTTTGGTGCACCCCCCTTAGAGGAGGGATATGTGGT
TCTGGTAGGAGACGAGAACCTAAAACAGTTCCCGCCTCCGTCTGAATTTTTGCTTTCGGTTTGGGACCGA
AGCCGCGCCGCGCGTCTTGTCTGCTGCAGCATCGTTCTGTGTTGTCTCTGTCTGACTGTGTTTCTGTATT
TGTCTGAAAATATGGGCCCGGGCTAGACTGTTACCACTCCCTTAAGTTTGACCTTAGGTCACTGGAAAGA
TGTCGAGCGGATCGCTCACAACCAGTCGGTAGATGTCAAGAAGAGACGTTGGGTTACCTTCTGCTCTGCA
GAATGGCCAACCTTTAACGTCGGATGGCCGCGAGACGGCACCTTTAACCGAGACCTCATCACCCAGGTTA
AGATCAAGGTCTTTTCACCTGGCCCGCATGGACACCCAGACCAGGTCCCCTACATCGTGACCTGGGAAGC
CTTGGCTTTTGACCCCCCTCCCTGGGTCAAGCCCTTTGTACACCCTAAGCCTCCGCCTCCTCTTCCTCCA
TCCGCCCCGTCTCTCCCCCTTGAACCTCCTCGTTCGACCCCGCCTCGATCCTCCCTTTATCCAGCCCTCA
CTCCTTCTCTAGGCGCCCCCATATGGCCATATGAGATCTTATATGGGGCACCCCCGCCCCTTGTAAACTT
CCCTGACCCTGACATGACAAGAGTTACTAACAGCCCCTCTCTCCAAGCTCACTTACAGGCTCTCTACTTA
GTCCAGCACGAAGTCTGGAGACCTCTGGCGGCAGCCTACCAAGAACAACTGGACCGACCGGTCAATTGGT
TAACGCTGAGCTTCGAAGCCGGCGCGGCCGCACGCGTATGCATGTATACCTCGAGGATCCGGAATTCCGC
CCCCCCCCCTAACGTTACTGGCCGAAGCCGCTTGGAATAAGGCCGGTGTGCGTTTGTCTATATGTTATTT
TCCACCATATTGCCGTCTTTTGGCAATGTGAGGGCCCGGAAACCTGGCCCTGTCTTCTTGACGAGCATTC
CTAGGGGTCTTTCCCCTCTCGCCAAAGGAATGCAAGGTCTGTTGAATGTCGTGAAGGAAGCAGTTCCTCT
GGAAGCTTCTTGAAGACAAACAACGTCTGTAGCGACCCTTTGCAGGCAGCGGAACCCCCCACCTGGCGAC
AGGTGCCTCTGCGGCCAAAAGCCACGTGTATAAGATACACCTGCAAAGGCGGCACAACCCCAGTGCCACG
TTGTGAGTTGGATAGTTGTGGAAAGAGTCAAATGGCTCTCCTCAAGCGTATTCAACAAGGGGCTGAAGGA
TGCCCAGAAGGTACCCCATTGTATGGGATCTGATCTGGGGCCTCGGTGCACATGCTTTACATGTGTTTAG
TCGAGGTTAAAAAAACGTCTAGGCCCCCCGAACCACGGGGACGTGGTTTTCCTTTGAAAAACACGATGAT
AATATGGCCACAACCATGGTGAGCAAGGGCGAGGAGCTGTTCACCGGGGTGGTGCCCATCCTGGTCGAGC
TGGACGGCGACGTAAACGGCCACAAGTTCAGCGTGTCTGGCGAGGGCGAGGGCGATGCCACCTACGGCAA
GCTGACCCTGAAGTTCATCTGCACCACCGGCAAGCTGCCCGTGCCCTGGCCCACCCTCGTGACCACCCTG
ACCTACGGCGTGCAGTGCTTCAGCCGCTACCCCGACCACATGAAGCAGCACGACTTCTTCAAGTCCGCCA
TGCCCGAAGGCTACGTCCAGGAGCGCACCATCTTCTTCAAGGACGACGGCAACTACAAGACCCGCGCCGA
GGTGAAGTTCGAGGGCGACACCCTGGTGAACCGCATCGAGCTGAAGGGCATCGACTTCAAGGAGGACGGC
AACATCCTGGGGCACAAGCTGGAGTACAACTACAACAGCCACAACGTCTATATCATGGCCGACAAGCAGA
AGAACGGCATCAAGGCGAACTTCAAGATCCGCCACAACATCGAGGACGGCAGCGTGCAGCTCGCCGACCA
CTACCAGCAGAACACCCCCATCGGCGACGGCCCCGTGCTGCTGCCCGACAACCACTACCTGAGCACCCAG
TCCGCCCTGAGCAAAGACCCCAACGAGAAGCGCGATCACATGGTCCTGCTGGAGTTCGTGACCGCCGCCG
GGATCACTCTCGGCATGGACGAGCTGTACAAGTTAATCGCCGGAAGCGGAGCTACTAACTTCAGCCTGCT
GAAGCAGGCTGGAGACGTGGAGGAGAACCCTGGACCTACCATGCTCGAGGGAGTGCAGGTGGAGACTATC
TCCCCAGGAGACGGGCGCACCTTCCCCAAGCGCGGCCAGACCTGCGTGGTGCACTACACCGGGATGCTTG
AAGATGGAAAGAAAGTTGATTCCTCCCGGGACAGAAACAAGCCCTTTAAGTTTATGCTAGGCAAGCAGGA
GGTGATCCGAGGCTGGGAAGAAGGGGTTGCCCAGATGAGTGTGGGTCAGAGAGCCAAACTGACTATATCT
CCAGATTATGCCTATGGTGCCACTGGGCACCCAGGCATCATCCCACCACATGCCACTCTCGTCTTCGATG
TGGAGCTTCTAAAACTGGAATCTGGCGGTGGATCCGGAGTCGACGGATTTGGTGATGTCGGTGCTCTTGA
GAGTTTGAGGGGAAATGCAGATTTGGCTTACATCCTGAGCATGGAGCCCTGTGGCCACTGCCTCATTATC
AACAATGTGAACTTCTGCCGTGAGTCCGGGCTCCGCACCCGCACTGGCTCCAACATCGACTGTGAGAAGT
TGCGGCGTCGCTTCTCCTCGCTGCATTTCATGGTGGAGGTGAAGGGCGACCTGACTGCCAAGAAAATGGT
GCTGGCTTTGCTGGAGCTGGCGCGGCAGGACCACGGTGCTCTGGACTGCTGCGTGGTGGTCATTCTCTCT
CACGGCTGTCAGGCCAGCCACCTGCAGTTCCCAGGGGCTGTCTACGGCACAGATGGATGCCCTGTGTCGG
TCGAGAAGATTGTGAACATCTTCAATGGGACCAGCTGCCCCAGCCTGGGAGGGAAGCCCAAGCTCTTTTT
CATCCAGGCCTGTGGTGGGGAGCAGAAAGACCATGGGTTTGAGGTGGCCTCCACTTCCCCTGAAGACGAG
TCCCCTGGCAGTAACCCCGAGCCAGATGCCACCCCGTTCCAGGAAGGTTTGAGGACCTTCGACCAGCTGG
ACGCCATATCTAGTTTGCCCACACCCAGTGACATCTTTGTGTCCTACTCTACTTTCCCAGGTTTTGTTTC
CTGGAGGGACCCCAAGAGTGGCTCCTGGTACGTTGAGACCCTGGACGACATCTTTGAGCAGTGGGCTCAC
TCTGAAGACCTGCAGTCCCTCCTGCTTAGGGTCGCTAATGCTGTTTCGGTGAAAGGGATTTATAAACAGA
TGCCTGGTTGCTTTAATTTCCTCCGGAAAAAACTTTTCTTTAAAACATCAGTCGACTATCCGTACGACGT
ACCAGACTACGCATAATTAATTAAGAATTCCGGATTAGTCCAATTTGTTAAAGACAGGATATCAGTGGTC
CAGGCTCTAGTTTTGACTCAACAATATCACCAGCTGAAGCCTATAGAGTACGAGCCATAGATAAAATAAA
AGATTTTATTTAGTCTCCAGAAAAAGGGGGGAATGAAAGACCCCACCTGTAGGTTTGGCAAGCTAGCTTA
AGTAACGCCATTTTGCAAGGCATGGAAAATACATAACTGAGAATAGAGAAGTTCAGATCAAGGTTAGGAA
CAGAGAGACAGCAGAATATGGGCCAAACAGGATATCTGTGGTAAGCAGTTCCTGCCCCGGCTCAGGGCCA
AGAACAGTTGGAACAGCAGAATATGGGCCAAACAGGATATCTGTGGTAAGCAGTTCCTGCCCCGGCTCAG
GGCCAAGAACAGATGGTCCCCAGATGCGGTCCCGCCCTCAGCAGTTTCTAGAGAACCATCAGATGTTTCC
AGGGTGCCCCAAGGACCTGAAATGACCCTGTGCCTTATTTGAACTAACCAATCAGTTCGCTTCTCGCTTC
TGTTCGCGCGCTTCTGCTCCCCGAGCTCAATAAAAGAGCCCACAACCCCTCACTCGGCGCGCCAGTCCTC
CGATAGACTGCGTCGCCCGGGTACCCGTGTTCTCAATAAACCCTCTTGCAGTTGCATCCGACTCGTGGTC
TCGCTGTTCCTTGGGAGGGTCTCCTCTGAGTGATTGACTACCCGTCAGCGGGGGTCTTTCAGTTTCTCCC
ACCTACACAGGTCTCACTAACATTCCTGATGTGCCGCAGGGACTCCGTCAGCCCGGTTTTTGTTTATAAT
AAAATGCAAGAACAGTGTTCCCTTCAAGCCAGACTACATCCTGACTCTCGGCTTTATAAAAGAATGTTGA
AGGGCTCTGTGGACTATCTGCCACACGACTTTTAAGATTTTTATGCCTCCTGGATGAGGGATTTAGTCAA
TCTATCCTCGTCTATTTTGCTGGCTTCTCCGTATTTTAAATTTCTAGTTTGCACTCCCTTCCTGAGAGCA
CGGCGATTGCAGAGTAGTTAATACTCTGAGGGCAGGCTTCTGTGAAAAGGTTGCCTGGGCTCAGTGTGAG
ATTTTGCCATAAAAAGGGGTCCTGCCCCTGTGTACAGACAGATCGGAATCTAGAGTGCATACTCAGAGTC
CCCGCGGTTCCGGGGCTCTGATCTCAGGGCATCTTTGCCTAGAGATCCTCTACGCCGGACGCATCGTGGC
CGGGTACCGAGCTCGAATTCGTAATCATGTCATAGCTGTTTCCTGTGTGAAATTGTTATCCGCTCACAAT
TCCACACAACATACGAGCCGGAAGCATAAAGTGTAAAGCCTGGGGTGCCTAATGAGTGAGCTAACTCACA
TTAATTGCGTTGCGCTCACTGCCCGCTTTCCAGTCGGGAAACCTGTCGTGCCAGCTGCATTAATGAATCG
GCCAACGCGCGGGGAGAGGCGGTTTGCGTATTGGGCGCTCTTCCGCTTCCTCGCTCACTGACTCGCTGCG
CTCGGTCGTTCGGCTGCGGCGAGCGGTATCAGCTCACTCAAAGGCGGTAATACGGTTATCCACAGAATCA
GGGGATAACGCAGGAAAGAACATGTGAGCAAAAGGCCAGCAAAAGGCCAGGAACCGTAAAAAGGCCGCGT
TGCTGGCGTTTTTCCATAGGCTCCGCCCCCCTGACGAGCATCACAAAAATCGACGCTCAAGTCAGAGGTG
GCGAAACCCGACAGGACTATAAAGATACCAGGCGTTTCCCCCTGGAAGCTCCCTCGTGCGCTCTCCTGTT
CCGACCCTGCCGCTTACCGGATACCTGTCCGCCTTTCTCCCTTCGGGAAGCGTGGCGCTTTCTCATAGCT
CACGCTGTAGGTATCTCAGTTCGGTGTAGGTCGTTCGCTCCAAGCTGGGCTGTGTGCACGAACCCCCCGT
TCAGCCCGACCGCTGCGCCTTATCCGGTAACTATCGTCTTGAGTCCAACCCGGTAAGACACGACTTATCG
CCACTGGCAGCAGCCACTGGTAACAGGATTAGCAGAGCGAGGTATGTAGGCGGTGCTACAGAGTTCTTGA
AGTGGTGGCCTAACTACGGCTACACTAGAAGAACAGTATTTGGTATCTGCGCTCTGCTGAAGCCAGTTAC
CTTCGGAAAAAGAGTTGGTAGCTCTTGATCCGGCAAACAAACCACCGCTGGTAGCGGTGGTTTTTTTGTT
TGCAAGCAGCAGATTACGCGCAGAAAAAAAGGATCTCAAGAAGATCCTTTGATCTTTTCTACGGGGTCTG
ACGCTCAGTGGAACGAAAACTCACGTTAAGGGATTTTGGTCATGAGATTATCAAAAAGGATCTTCACCTA
GATCCTTTTAAATTAAAAATGAAGTTTTAAATCAATCTAAAGTATATATGAGTAAACTTGGTCTGACAGT
TACCAATGCTTAATCAGTGAGGCACCTATCTCAGCGATCTGTCTATTTCGTTCATCCATAGTTGCCTGAC
TCCCCGTCGTGTAGATAACTACGATACGGGAGGGCTTACCATCTGGCCCCAGTGCTGCAATGATACCGCG
AGACCCACGCTCACCGGCTCCAGATTTATCAGCAATAAACCAGCCAGCCGGAAGGGCCGAGCGCAGAAGT
GGTCCTGCAACTTTATCCGCCTCCATCCAGTCTATTAATTGTTGCCGGGAAGCTAGAGTAAGTAGTTCGC
CAGTTAATAGTTTGCGCAACGTTGTTGCCATTGCTACAGGCATCGTGGTGTCACGCTCGTCGTTTGGTAT
GGCTTCATTCAGCTCCGGTTCCCAACGATCAAGGCGAGTTACATGATCCCCCATGTTGTGCAAAAAAGCG
GTTAGCTCCTTCGGTCCTCCGATCGTTGTCAGAAGTAAGTTGGCCGCAGTGTTATCACTCATGGTTATGG
CAGCACTGCATAATTCTCTTACTGTCATGCCATCCGTAAGATGCTTTTCTGTGACTGGTGAGTACTCAAC
CAAGTCATTCTGAGAATAGTGTATGCGGCGACCGAGTTGCTCTTGCCCGGCGTCAATACGGGATAATACC
GCGCCACATAGCAGAACTTTAAAAGTGCTCATCATTGGAAAACGTTCTTCGGGGCGAAAACTCTCAAGGA
TCTTACCGCTGTTGAGATCCAGTTCGATGTAACCCACTCGTGCACCCAACTGATCTTCAGCATCTTTTAC
TTTCACCAGCGTTTCTGGGTGAGCAAAAACAGGAAGGCAAAATGCCGCAAAAAAGGGAATAAGGGCGACA
CGGAAATGTTGAATACTCATACTCTTCCTTTTTCAATATTATTGAAGCATTTATCAGGGTTATTGTCTCA
TGAGCGGATACATATTTGAATGTATTTAGAAAAATAAACAAATAGGGGTTCCGCGCACATTTCCCCGAAA
AGTGCCACCTGACGTCTAAGAAACCATTATTATCATGACATTAACCTATAAAAATAGGCGTATCACGAGG
CCCTTTCGTCTCGCGCGTTTCGGTGATGACGGTGAAAACCTCTGACACATGCAGCTCCCGGAGACGGTCA
CAGCTTGTCTGTAAGCGGATGCCGGGAGCAGACAAGCCCGTCAGGGCGCGTCAGCGGGTGTTGGCGGGTG
TCGGGGCTGGCTTAACTATGCGGCATCAGAGCAGATTGTACTGAGAGTGCACCATATGCGGTGTGAAATA
CCGCACAGATGCGTAAGGAGAAAATACCGCATCAGGCGCCATTCGCCATTCAGGCTGCGCAACTGTTGGG
AAGGGCGATCGGTGCGGGCCTCTTCGCTATTACGCCAGCTGGCGAAAGGGGGATGTGCTGCAAGGCGATT
AAGTTGGGTAACGCCAGGGTTTTCCCAGTCACGACGTTGTAAAACGACGGCCAGTGCC
Features (pLannotate 1.2.2; 21 found; start..end, strand, type, name):
      1..25      -  misc_feature   MCS (fragment): pUC18/19 multiple cloning site
     23..306     +  misc_feature   MMLV Ψ (fragment): packaging signal of Moloney murine leukemia virus (MMLV)
    375..787     +  CDS            gag (truncated) (fragment): truncated Moloney murine leukemia virus (MMLV) gag gene lacking the start codon
    797..972     +  misc_feature   pol region (fragment): Moloney murine leukemia virus (MMLV) pol region containing the splice acceptor site
   1150..1612    +  misc_feature   IRES: internal ribosome entry site (IRES) of the encephalomyocarditis virus (EMCV)
   1626..2342    +  CDS            EGFP: EGFP is a basic (constitutively fluorescent) green fluorescent protein published in 1996, derived from Aequorea victoria. It is reported to be a rapidly-maturing weak dimer with moderate acid sensitivity.
   2430..2750    +  CDS            DmrB: F36V mutant of FK506-binding protein FKBP12 binds synthetic ligands that do not bind wild-type FKBP
   2760..3620    +  CDS            CASP9 (fragment): CASP9_HUMAN - Also known as MCH6. Experimental evidence at protein level: Swiss-Prot protein existence level 1. Isoform 2 lacks activity is an dominant-negative inhibitor of caspase-9. From Homo sapiens (Human).
   3673..3770    +  CDS            env (fragment): murine leukemia virus gPr80 envelope polyprotein precursor; env; proteolytically cleaved into gp70SU and p15TM subunits
   3812..4401    +  LTR            LTR: long terminal repeat from Moloney murine leukemia virus
   4900..4920    -  misc_feature   MCS (fragment): pUC18/19 multiple cloning site
   4953..4969    -  protein_bind   lac operator: The lac repressor binds to the lac operator to inhibit transcription in E. coli. This inhibition can be relieved by adding lactose or isopropyl-β-D-thiogalactopyranoside (IPTG). lac repressor encoded by lacI
   4977..5007    -  promoter       lac promoter: promoter for the E. coli lac operon
   5022..5043    -  protein_bind   CAP binding site: CAP binding activates transcription in the presence of cAMP. E. coli catabolite activator protein
   5056..5148    -  CDS            lacI (fragment): lac repressor; lacI; The lac repressor binds to the lac operator to inhibit transcription in E. coli. This inhibition can be relieved by adding lactose or isopropyl-β-D-thiogalactopyranoside (IPTG).
   5331..5919    -  rep_origin     ori: high-copy-number ColE1/pMB1/pBR322/pUC origin of replication
   6090..6950    -  CDS            AmpR: β-lactamase; bla; confers resistance to ampicillin, carbenicillin, and related antibiotics
   6951..7055    -  promoter       AmpR promoter: bla
   7150..7185    +  CDS            rop (fragment): Rop protein, which maintains plasmids at low copy number; rop
   7287..7386    +  misc_feature   bom (fragment): basis of mobility region from pBR322
   7392..7546    -  CDS            lacZα (fragment): LacZα fragment of β-galactosidase; lacZ fragment
