[The description below was written by a language model from this plasmid's Addgene catalogue record and pLannotate feature annotations shown in this document.]
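Description:
pCMMP-MCS-IRES-eGFP-P2A-iCas9 is a mammalian expression plasmid built on the pCMMP backbone, a Moloney murine leukemia virus (MMLV)-derived retroviral vector. The annotated sequence (about 7.5 kb) retains the MMLV packaging signal Ψ, a truncated gag lacking its start codon, a pol fragment carrying the splice acceptor, a short env remnant and one annotated LTR downstream of the payload. No 5' LTR or other upstream promoter appears in the feature table, so the element driving transcription is not stated in the record. In bacteria the plasmid is maintained by a high-copy ColE1/pUC-type origin and selected with ampicillin through the β-lactamase gene. Scattered lac, rop, bom and lacZα fragments are leftovers of the cloning backbone.

The payload follows the order given in the name: a multiple cloning site, an EMCV IRES, EGFP, a P2A self-cleaving peptide (named but not separately annotated) and inducible caspase-9. The iCaspase9 part fuses the F36V mutant of FKBP12 (DmrB), which binds synthetic dimerizer ligands that do not bind the wild-type protein, to human CASP9 truncated to residues 135–416 and thus lacking the pro-domain. The IRES allows cap-independent translation of the cassette from a transcript of an upstream gene, and P2A yields separate EGFP and iCaspase9 proteins. Ligand-driven dimerization would then activate the caspase and kill the expressing cells.

According to the depositor, the plasmid supplies an EGFP–iCaspase9 knock-in cassette for genome editing, so that cells expressing a targeted locus are fluorescently marked and can be ablated. The associated publication applies CRISPR-Cas9-mediated knock-in to colorectal cancer patient-derived organoids. The EGFP carries F64L and V163A substitutions, which the depositor says are not known to affect function.
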