Addgene plasmid #178533: pCMMP-MCS-IRES-eGFP-P2A-iCas9
Purpose: For genome editing: EGFP-inducible Caspase9 knock-in cassette which allows ablation of target cells
Depositing lab: Ryoji Yao. Depositing organization: Cancer Institute of JFCR. Publication: A protocol for efficient CRISPR-Cas9-mediated knock-in in colorectal cancer patient-derived organoids. Okamoto T, Natsume Y, Yamanaka H, Fukuda M, Yao R. STAR Protoc. 2021 Sep 16;2(4):100780. doi: 10.1016/j.xpro.2021.100780. eCollection 2021 Dec 17. PubMed 34585151.
Backbone
  Vector backbone: pCMMP
  Vector type: Mammalian Expression
Growth in bacteria
  Bacterial resistance: Ampicillin, 100 μg/mL
  Growth temperature: 37°C
  Growth strain: NEB Stable
  Copy number: Unknown
Gene/Insert
  Gene/Insert name: iCaspase9
  Species: H. sapiens (human)
  Mutation: FKBP12 F36 to V Truncated Caspase9 (135-416; lacking pro-domain)
  Entrez Gene: CASP9 (a.k.a. APAF-3, APAF3, ICE-LAP6, MCH6, PPP1R56)
Terms and licenses: Academic/Nonprofit Terms; Industry Terms: Not Available to Industry
Depositor comments: Please note: Plasmid contains F64L and V163A mutations in EGFP. These mutations are not known to affect plasmid function.
How to cite: pCMMP-MCS-IRES-eGFP-P2A-iCas9 was a gift from Ryoji Yao (Addgene plasmid # 178533 ; http://n2t.net/addgene:178533 ; RRID:Addgene_178533)
